Addgene plasmid #56469: mEGFP-PCNA-19-SV40NLS-4
Purpose: Localization: Nucleus, Excitation: 488, Emission: 507
Depositing lab: Michael Davidson. Depositing organization: Florida State University, Tallahassee.
Backbone
  Vector backbone: mEGFP
  Backbone size w/o insert (bp): 4750
  Vector type: Mammalian Expression
  Selectable markers: Neomycin (select with G418)
Growth in bacteria
  Bacterial resistance: Kanamycin, 50 μg/mL
  Growth temperature: 37°C
  Growth strain: DH5alpha
  Copy number: High Copy
Gene/Insert
  Gene/Insert name: PCNA-19 SV40NLS (alt names: Human Proliferating Cell Nuclear Antigen + SV40 NLS 3x Repeat; NM_002592.2)
  Species: H. sapiens (human)
  Entrez Gene: PCNA (a.k.a. ATLD2)
  Promoter: CMV
  Tag / fusion protein: mEGFP (N terminal on backbone)
  Cloning method: Unknown
  Sequencing primers: 5′ CMV-F; 3′ SV40pA-R
Terms and licenses: Academic/Nonprofit Terms; Industry Terms
Depositor comments: H. sapiens (human) Proliferating Cell Nuclear Antigen + SV40 NLS 3x Repeat. Excitation = 488; Emission = 507
How to cite: mEGFP-PCNA-19-SV40NLS-4 was a gift from Michael Davidson (Addgene plasmid # 56469 ; http://n2t.net/addgene:56469 ; RRID:Addgene_56469)
