[The description below was written by a language model from this plasmid's Addgene catalogue record.]
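Description:
mEGFP-PCNA-19-SV40NLS-4 is a mammalian expression plasmid built on an mEGFP fusion backbone of about 4.75 kb (size without the insert). It encodes a fluorescent fusion of human proliferating cell nuclear antigen (PCNA) for imaging in the nucleus. The plasmid is maintained at high copy in E. coli under kanamycin selection. It also carries a neomycin resistance marker, so transfected mammalian cells can be selected with G418. No feature table accompanies the record, so the origin of replication and the exact arrangement of the resistance cassette are not stated. The 3′ sequencing primer is named for an SV40 polyadenylation signal, which suggests that element lies downstream of the open reading frame.

Expression is driven by the CMV promoter, a strong constitutive promoter in most mammalian cell lines. The insert is human PCNA combined with a three-copy repeat of the SV40 large T antigen nuclear localization signal. mEGFP, the monomeric form of enhanced GFP, is supplied by the backbone at the N terminus of the fusion. The numbers in the construct name probably refer to linker lengths between the fused parts, but the record does not explain them, and the cloning method is listed as unknown. PCNA is the DNA sliding clamp that gathers at replication foci, and the repeated NLS reinforces nuclear import. The stated purpose is nuclear localization, with excitation at 488 nm and emission at 507 nm. The construct therefore serves as a green nuclear marker for fluorescence microscopy of fixed or live cells, and it could plausibly be used to visualize PCNA distribution during the cell cycle.
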