>Addgene plasmid #56469 | mEGFP-PCNA-19-SV40NLS-4 | depositor partial sequence | sequence record 87362 | insert sequence
GACGTCAGATCCGCTAGCCACCATGGATCCAAAAAAGAAGAGAAAGGTAGATCCAAAAAAGAAGAGAAAG
GTAGATCCAAAAAAGAAGAGAAAGGTACCGGTCGCCACCATGGTGAGCAAGGGCGAGGAGCTGTTCACCG
GGGTGGTGCCCATCCTGGTCGAGCTGGACGGCGACGTAAACGGCCACAAGTTCAGCGTGTCCGGCGAGGG
CGAGGGCGATGCCACCTACGGCAAGCTGACCCTGAAGTTCATCTGCACCACCGGCAAGCTGCCCGTGCCC
TGGCCCACCCTCGTGACCACCCTGACCTACGGCGTGCAGTGCTTCAGCCGCTACCCCGACCACATGAAGC
AGCACGACTTCTTCAAGTCCGCCATGCCCGAAGGCTACGTCCAGGAGCGCACCATCTTCTTCAAGGACGA
CGGCAACTACAAGACCCGCGCCGAGGTGAAGTTCGAGGGCGACACCCTGGTGAACCGCATCGAGCTGAAG
GGCATCGACTTCAAGGAGGACGGCAACATCCTGGGGCACAAGCTGGAGTACAACTACAACAGCCACAACG
TCTATATCATGGCCGACAAGCAGAAGAACGGCATCAAGGTGAACTTCAAGATCCGCCACAACATCGAGGA
CGGCAGCGTGCAGCTCGCCGACCACTACCAGCAGAACACCCCCATCGGCGACGGCCCCGTGCTGCTGCCC
GACAACCACTACCTGAGCACCCAGTCCAAGCTGAGCAAAGACCCCAACGAGAAGCGCGATCACATGGTCC
TGCTGGAGTTCGTGACCGCCGCCGGGATCACTCTCGGCATGGACGAGCTGTACAAGTCCGGAGAAGGGCA
AGGGCAAGGGCAAGGGCCGGGCCGCGGCTACGCGTATCGATCCATGTTCGAGGCGCGCCTGGTCCAGGGC
TCCATCCTCAAGAAGGTGTTGGAGGCACTCAAGGACCTCATCAACGAGGCCTGCTGGGATATTAGCTCCA
GCGGTGTAAACCTGCAGAGCATGGACTCGTCCCACGTCTCTTTGGTGCAGCTCACCCTGCGGTCTGAGGG
CTTCGACACCTACCGCTGCGACCGCAACCTGGCCATGGGCGTGAACCTCACCAGTATGTCCAAAATACTA
AAATGCGCCGGCAATGAAGATATCATTACACTAAGGGCCGAAGATAACGCGGATACCTTGGCGCTAGTAT
TTGAAGCACCAAACCAGGAGAAAGTTTCAGACTATGAAATGAAGTTGATGGATTTAGATGTTGAACAACT
TGGAATTCCAGAACAGGAGTACAGCTGTGTAGTAAAGATGCCTTCTGGTGAATTTGCACGTATATGCCGA
GATCTCAGCCATATTGGAGATGCTGTTGTAATTTCCTGTGCAAAAGACGGAGTGAAATTTTCTGCAAGTG
GAGAACTTGGAAATGGAAACATTAAATTGTCACAGACAAGTAATGTCGATAAAGAGGAGGAAGCTGTTAC
CATAGAGATGAATGAACCAGTTCAACTAACTTTTGCACTGAGGTACCTGAACTTCTTTACAAAAGCCACT
CCACTCTCTTCAACGGTGACACTCAGTATGTCTGCAGATGTACCCCTTGTTGTAGAGTATAAAATTGCGG
ATATGGGACACTTAAAATACTACTTGGCTCCCAAGATCGAGGATGAAGAAGGATCTTAGGGATCCACCGG
ATCTAGATAACTGATCATAATCAGCCATACCACATT
