>Addgene plasmid #56469 | mEGFP-PCNA-19-SV40NLS-4 | addgene partial sequence | sequence record 124128 | CMV-F 5'-CGCAAATGGGCGGTAGGCGTG-3'
GAGCTGGTTTAGTGAACCGTCAGATCCGCTAGCCACCATGGATCCAAAAAAGAAGAGAAAGGTAGATCCA
AAAAAGAAGAGAAAGGTAGATCCAAAAAAGAAGAGAAAGGTACCGGTCGCCACCATGGTGAGCAAGGGCG
AGGAGCTGTTCACCGGGGTGGTGCCCATCCTGGTCGAGCTGGACGGCGACGTAAACGGCCACAAGTTCAG
CGTGTCCGGCGAGGGCGAGGGCGATGCCACCTACGGCAAGCTGACCCTGAAGTTCATCTGCACCACCGGC
AAGCTGCCCGTGCCCTGGCCCACCCTCGTGACCACCCTGACCTACGGCGTGCAGTGCTTCAGCCGCTACC
CCGACCACATGAAGCAGCACGACTTCTTCAAGTCCGCCATGCCCGAAGGCTACGTCCAGGAGCGCACCAT
CTTCTTCAAGGACGACGGCAACTACAAGACCCGCGCCGAGGTGAAGTTCGAGGGCGACACCCTGGTGAAC
CGCATCGAGCTGAAGGGCATCGACTTCAAGGAGGACGGCAACATCCTGGGGCACAAGCTGGAGTACAACT
ACAACAGCCACAACGTCTATATCATGGCCGACAAGCAGAAGAACGGCATCAAGGTGAACTTCAAGATCCG
CCACAACATCGAGGACGGCAGCGTGCAGCTCGCCGACCACTACCAGCAGAACACCCCCATCGGCGACGGC
CCCGTGCTGCTGCCCGACAACCACTACCTGAGCACCCAGTCCAAGCTGAGCAAAGACCCCAACGAGAAGC
GCGATCACATGGTCCTGCTGGAGTTCGTGACCGCCGCCGGGATCACTCTCGGCATGGACGAGCTGTACAA
GTCCGGAGAAGGGCAAGGGCAAGGGCAAGGGCCGGGCCGCGGCTACGCGTATCGATCCATGTTCG
